>Addgene plasmid #172668 | PGL3-U6-ALDOB_pegRNA-Csy4RS-nick_sgRNA-EGFP | addgene full sequence | sequence record 347982 | Addgene NGS Result
GATCTTCACCTAGATCCTTTTAAATTAAAAATGAAGTTTTAAATCAATCTAAAGTATATATGAGTAAACT
TGGTCTGACAGTTACCAATGCTTAATCAGTGAGGCACCTATCTCAGCGATCTGTCTATTTCGTTCATCCA
TAGTTGCCTGACTCCCCGTCGTGTAGATAACTACGATACGGGAGGGCTTACCATCTGGCCCCAGTGCTGC
AATGATACCGCGGGACCCACGCTCACCGGCTCCAGATTTATCAGCAATAAACCAGCCAGCCGGAAGGGCC
GAGCGCAGAAGTGGTCCTGCAACTTTATCCGCCTCCATCCAGTCTATTAATTGTTGCCGGGAAGCTAGAG
TAAGTAGTTCGCCAGTTAATAGTTTGCGCAACGTTGTTGCCATTGCTACAGGCATCGTGGTGTCACGCTC
GTCGTTTGGTATGGCTTCATTCAGCTCCGGTTCCCAACGATCAAGGCGAGTTACATGATCCCCCATGTTG
TGCAAAAAAGCGGTTAGCTCCTTCGGTCCTCCGATCGTTGTCAGAAGTAAGTTGGCCGCAGTGTTATCAC
TCATGGTTATGGCAGCACTGCATAATTCTCTTACTGTCATGCCATCCGTAAGATGCTTTTCTGTGACTGG
TGAGTACTCAACCAAGTCATTCTGAGAATAGTGTATGCGGCGACCGAGTTGCTCTTGCCCGGCGTCAATA
CGGGATAATACCGCGCCACATAGCAGAACTTTAAAAGTGCTCATCATTGGAAAACGTTCTTCGGGGCGAA
AACTCTCAAGGATCTTACCGCTGTTGAGATCCAGTTCGATGTAACCCACTCGTGCACCCAACTGATCTTC
AGCATCTTTTACTTTCACCAGCGTTTCTGGGTGAGCAAAAACAGGAAGGCAAAATGCCGCAAAAAAGGGA
ATAAGGGCGACACGGAAATGTTGAATACTCATACTCTTCCTTTTTCAATATTATTGAAGCATTTATCAGG
GTTATTGTCTCATGAGCGGATACATATTTGAATGTATTTAGAAAAATAAACAAATAGGGGTTCCGCGCAC
ATTTCCCCGAAAAGTGCCACCTG
[124 nt withheld, positions 1074-1197]
C
[91 nt withheld, positions 1199-1289]
A
[49 nt withheld, positions 1291-1339]
CCTTTGACGTTGGAGTCCACGTTCTTT
[37 nt withheld, positions 1367-1403]
ACCCTATCTCGGTCTATTCTTTTGATTTATAAGGGATTTTGCCGATTTCGGCCTATTGGTTAAAAAATGA
GCTGATTTAACAAAAATTTAACGCGAATTTTAACAAAATATTAACGCTTACAATTTGCCATTCGCCATTC
AGGCTGCGCAACTGTTGGGAAGGGCGATCGGTGCGGGCCTCTTCGCTATTACGCCAGCCCAAGCTACCAT
GATAAGTAAGTAATATTAAGGTACGGGAGGTACTTGGAGCGGCCGCAATAAAATATCTTTATTTTCATTA
CATCTGTGTGTTGGTTTTTTGTGTGAATCGATAGTACTAACATACGCTCTCCATCAAAACAAAACGAAAC
AAAACAAACTAGCAAAATAGGCTGTCCCCAGTGCAAGTGCAGGTGCCAGAACATTTCTCTATCGATAGGT
ACCGATTAGTGAACGGATCTCGACGGTATCGATCACGAGACTAGCCTCGAGCGGCCGCCCCCTTCACCGA
GGGCCTATTTCCCATGATTCCTTCATATTTGCATATACGATACAAGGCTGTTAGAGAGATAATTGGAATT
AATTTGACTGTAAACACAAAGATATTAGTACAAAATACGTGACGTAGAAAGTAATAATTTCTTGGGTAGT
TTGCAGTTTTAAAATTATGTTTTAAAATGGACTATCATATGCTTACCGTAACTTGAAAGTATTTCGATTT
CTTGGCTTTATATATCTTGTGGAAAGGACGAAACACCGCCACCCTGTGCTGAGTGTATGTTTCAGAGCTA
GAAATAGCAAGTTGAAATAAGGCTAGTCCGTTATCAACTTGAAAAAGTGGCACCGAGTCGGTGCTCTCTC
CCTCCAAGACACTCAGCACAGGGTTCACTGCCGTATAGGCAGTAGCTTCCTATCCAATGCCAGTTTTAGA
GCTAGAAATAGCAAGTTAAAATAAGGCTAGTCCGTTATCAACTTGAAAAAGTGGCACCGAGTCGGTGCTT
TTTTTAAAGAATTCTCGACCTCGAGACAAATGGCAGTATTCATCCACAATTTTAAAAGAAAAGGGGGGAT
TGGGGGGTACAGTGCAGGGGAAAGAATAGTAGACATAATAGCAACAGACATACAAACTAAAGAATTACAA
AAACAAATTACAAAAATTCAAAATTTTCGGGTTTATTACAGGGACAGCAGAGATCCACTTTGGCCGCGGC
TCGAGGGGGTTGGGGTTGCGCCTTTTCCAAGGCAGCCCTGGGTTTGCGCAGGGACGCGGCTGCTCTGGGC
GTGGTTCCGGGAAACGCAGCGGCGCCGACCCTGGGACTCGCACATTCTTCACGTCCGTTCGCAGCGTCAC
CCGGATCTTCGCCGCTACCCTTGTGGGCCCCCCGGCGACGCTTCCTGCTCCGCCCCTAAGTCGGGAAGGT
TCCTTGCGGTTCGCGGCGTGCCGGACGTGACAAACGGAAGCCGCACGTCTCACTAGTACCCTCGCAGACG
GACAGCGCCAGGGAGCAATGGCAGCGCGCCGACCGCGATGGGCTGTGGCCAATAGCGGCTGCTCAGCAGG
GCGCGCCGAGAGCAGCGGCCGGGAAGGGGCGGTGCGGGAGGCGGGGTGTGGGGCGGTAGTGTGGGCCCTG
TTCCTGCCCGCGCGGTGTTCCGCATTCTGCAAGCCTCCGGAGCGCACGTCGGCAGTCGGCTCCCTCGTTG
ACCGAATCACCGACCTCTCTCCCCAGGGGGATCCATGGTGAGCAAGGGCGAGGAGCTGTTCACCGGGGTG
GTGCCCATCCTGGTCGAGCTGGACGGCGACGTAAACGGCCACAAGTTCAGCGTGTCCGGCGAGGGCGAGG
GCGATGCCACCTACGGCAAGCTGACCCTGAAGTTCATCTGCACCACCGGCAAGCTGCCCGTGCCCTGGCC
CACCCTCGTGACCACCCTGACCTACGGCGTGCAGTGCTTCAGCCGCTACCCCGACCACATGAAGCAGCAC
GACTTCTTCAAGTCCGCCATGCCCGAAGGCTACGTCCAGGAGCGCACCATCTTCTTCAAGGACGACGGCA
ACTACAAGACCCGCGCCGAGGTGAAGTTCGAGGGCGACACCCTGGTGAACCGCATCGAGCTGAAGGGCAT
CGACTTCAAGGAGGACGGCAACATCCTGGGGCACAAGCTGGAGTACAACTACAACAGCCACAACGTCTAT
ATCATGGCCGACAAGCAGAAGAACGGCATCAAGGTGAACTTCAAGATCCGCCACAACATCGAGGACGGCA
GCGTGCAGCTCGCCGACCACTACCAGCAGAACACCCCCATCGGCGACGGCCCCGTGCTGCTGCCCGACAA
CCACTACCTGAGCACCCAGTCCGCCCTGAGCAAAGACCCCAACGAGAAGCGCGATCACATGGTCCTGCTG
GAGTTCGTGACCGCCGCCGGGATCACTCTCGGCATGGACGAGCTGTACAAGTAAAGCGGCCGCGACTCTA
GATCATAATCAGCCATACCACATTTGTAGAGGTTTTACTTGCTTTAAAAAACCTCCCACACCTCCCCCTG
AACCTGAAACATAAAATGAATGCAATTGTTGTTGTTAACTTGTTTATTGCAGCTTATAATGGTTACAAAT
AAAGCAATAGCATCACAAATTTCACAAATAAAGCATTTTTTTCACTGCATTCTAGTTGTGGTTTGTCCAA
ACTCATCAATGTATCTTAGTCGACCGATGCCCTTGAGAGCCTTCAACCCAGTCAGCTCCTTCCGGTGGGC
GCGGGGCATGACTATCGTCGCCGCACTTATGACTGTCTTCTTTATCATGCAACTCGTAGGACAGGTGCCG
GCAGCGCTCTTCCGCTTCCTCGCTCACTGACTCGCTGCGCTCGGTCGTTCGGCTGCGGCGAGCGGTATCA
GCTCACTCAAAGGCGGTAATACGGTTATCCACAGAATCAGGGGATAACGCAGGAAAGAACATGTGAGCAA
AAGGCCAGCAAAAGGCCAGGAACCGTAAAAAGGCCGCGTTGCTGGCGTTTTTCCATAGGCTCCGCCCCCC
TGACGAGCATCACAAAAATCGACGCTCAAGTCAGAGGTGGCGAAACCCGACAGGACTATAAAGATACCAG
GCGTTTCCCCCTGGAAGCTCCCTCGTGCGCTCTCCTGTTCCGACCCTGCCGCTTACCGGATACCTGTCCG
CCTTTCTCCCTTCGGGAAGCGTGGCGCTTTCTCATAGCTCACGCTGTAGGTATCTCAGTTCGGTGTAGGT
CGTTCGCTCCAAGCTGGGCTGTGTGCACGAACCCCCCGTTCAGCCCGACCGCTGCGCCTTATCCGGTAAC
TATCGTCTTGAGTCCAACCCGGTAAGACACGACTTATCGCCACTGGCAGCAGCCACTGGTAACAGGATTA
GCAGAGCGAGGTATGTAGGCGGTGCTACAGAGTTCTTGAAGTGGTGGCCTAACTACGGCTACACTAGAAG
AACAGTATTTGGTATCTGCGCTCTGCTGAAGCCAGTTACCTTCGGAAAAAGAGTTGGTAGCTCTTGATCC
GGCAAACAAACCACCGCTGGTAGCGGTGGTTTTTTTGTTTGCAAGCAGCAGATTACGCGCAGAAAAAAAG
GATCTCAAGAAGATCCTTTGATCTTTTCTACGGGGTCTGACGCTCAGTGGAACGAAAACTCACGTTAAGG
GATTTTGGTCATGAGATTATCAAAAAG
Features (pLannotate 1.2.2; 17 found; start..end, strand, type, name):
     82..942     -  CDS            AmpR: β-lactamase; bla; confers resistance to ampicillin, carbenicillin, and related antibiotics
    943..1047    -  promoter       AmpR promoter: bla
   1074..1502    +  rep_origin     f1 ori (sequence partly withheld): f1 bacteriophage origin of replication; arrow indicates direction of (+) strand synthesis
   1534..1601    -  CDS            lacZα (fragment): LacZα fragment of β-galactosidase; lacZ fragment
   1660..1708    +  polyA_signal   poly(A) signal: synthetic polyadenylation signal
   1722..1813    +  misc_feature   pause site: RNA polymerase II transcriptional pause signal from the human α2 globin gene
   1826..1842    +  CDS            Rev (fragment): human immunodeficiency virus 1 (HIV-1) Rev protein; rev; enhances nuclear export of unspliced and incompletely spliced viral mRNAs
   1892..2132    +  promoter       U6 promoter: RNA polymerase III promoter for human U6 snRNA
   2162..2237    +  misc_RNA       gRNA scaffold: guide RNA scaffold for the Streptococcus pyogenes CRISPR/Cas9 system
   2306..2381    +  misc_RNA       gRNA scaffold: guide RNA scaffold for the Streptococcus pyogenes CRISPR/Cas9 system
   2433..2550    +  misc_feature   cPPT/CTS: central polypurine tract and central termination sequence of HIV-1
   2599..3109    +  promoter       hPGK promoter: human phosphoglycerate kinase 1 promoter
   3118..3837    +  CDS            EGFP: the original enhanced GFP (Yang et al., 1996) mammalian codon-optimized
   3854..3937    +  CDS            large T antigen (fragment): large T antigen from SV40 (simian virus 40)
   3960..4081    +  polyA_signal   SV40 poly(A) signal: SV40 polyadenylation signal
   4082..4213    +  CDS            TcR (fragment): tetracycline efflux protein; tet; confers resistance to tetracycline
   4393..4981    -  rep_origin     ori: high-copy-number ColE1/pMB1/pBR322/pUC origin of replication
