[The description below was written by a language model from this plasmid's Addgene catalogue record and pLannotate feature annotations shown in this document.]
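Description:
PGL3-U6-ALDOB_pegRNA-Csy4RS-nick_sgRNA-EGFP is a 5,070 nt mammalian expression plasmid built on the pGL3-U6-sgRNA-EGFP backbone. It delivers the two guide RNAs needed for a nick-assisted prime editing experiment at the human ALDOB locus. In bacteria it is maintained at high copy from a ColE1/pUC-type origin and selected with ampicillin through the bla gene and its promoter. An f1 phage origin is also present. Short annotated fragments of lacZα, HIV-1 Rev, SV40 large T antigen and a tetracycline resistance gene appear to be backbone remnants rather than functional parts. The same probably holds for the cPPT/CTS element, since no other lentiviral components are annotated.

The payload is a single RNA polymerase III transcript driven by the human U6 promoter. It contains two Streptococcus pyogenes Cas9 guide scaffolds in tandem: first the ALDOB pegRNA, which carries a spacer, a scaffold and a 3′ extension that serves as the reverse-transcription template and primer binding site, and then a conventional nicking sgRNA. A Csy4 recognition site lies between the two. When the Csy4 endoribonuclease is supplied in the cell, the transcript is cleaved there, releasing the pegRNA and the nicking guide as separate molecules from one promoter. The associated publication describes this processing as a way to enhance prime editing. Neither the prime editor nor Csy4 is encoded on this plasmid, so both must come from another construct.

Downstream, an independent cassette expresses EGFP from the human PGK promoter and ends in an SV40 polyadenylation signal. It gives a fluorescent marker for identifying or sorting transfected cells. A synthetic poly(A) signal and a transcriptional pause site upstream of U6 limit read-through from the backbone.
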