Addgene plasmid #172668: PGL3-U6-ALDOB_pegRNA-Csy4RS-nick_sgRNA-EGFP
Purpose: For expression of transcript containing pegRNA and nick-sgRNA targeting human ALDOB gene from the U6 promoter with pegRNA flanked by Csy4 recognition site
Depositing lab: Xiaolong Wang. Depositing organization: Northwest Agriculture and Forestry University. Publication: Enhancing prime editing by Csy4-mediated processing of pegRNA. Liu Y, Yang G, Huang S, Li X, Wang X, Li G, Chi T, Chen Y, Huang X, Wang X. Cell Res. 2021 Jun 8. pii: 10.1038/s41422-021-00520-x. doi: 10.1038/s41422-021-00520-x. PubMed 34103663.
Backbone
  Vector backbone: pGL3-U6-sgRNA-EGFP
  Vector type: Mammalian Expression
Growth in bacteria
  Bacterial resistance: Ampicillin, 100 μg/mL
  Growth temperature: 37°C
  Growth strain: DH5alpha
  Copy number: High Copy
Gene/Insert
  Gene/Insert name: ALDOB pegRNA and ALDOB_nick-sgRNA
  gRNA/shRNA sequence: ccaccctgtgctgagtgtatgtttcagagctagaaatagcaagttgaaataaggctagtccgttatcaacttgaaaaagtggcaccgagtcggtgctctctccctccaagacactcagcacagggttcactgccgtataggcagtagcttcctatccaatgccagttttagagctagaaatagcaagttaaaataaggctagtccgttatcaacttgaaaaagtggcaccgagtcggtgc
  Species: Synthetic
  Promoter: U6
  Cloning method: Restriction Enzyme; 5′ cloning site Unknown (unknown if destroyed); 3′ cloning site Unknown (unknown if destroyed)
Terms and licenses: Academic/Nonprofit Terms; Industry Terms: Not Available to Industry
How to cite: PGL3-U6-ALDOB_pegRNA-Csy4RS-nick_sgRNA-EGFP was a gift from Xiaolong Wang (Addgene plasmid # 172668 ; http://n2t.net/addgene:172668 ; RRID:Addgene_172668)
